>Addgene plasmid #221774 | pCMV:: NES-FKBP-iLID-LRP6c | addgene full sequence | sequence record 436961 | Addgene NGS Result
TCAATATGGCGTATATGGACTCATGCCAATTCAATATGGTGGATCTGGACCTGTGCCAATTCAATATGGC
GTATATGGACTCGTGCCAATTCAATATGGTGGATCTGGACCCCAGCCAATTCAATATGGCGGACTTGGCA
CCATGCCAATTCAATATGGCGGACCTGGCACTGTGCCAACTGGGGAGGGGTCTACTTGGCACGGTGCCAA
GTTTGAGGAGGGGTCTTGGCCCTGTGCCAAGTCCGCCATATTGAATTGGCATGGTGCCAATAATGGCGGC
CATATTGGCTATATGCCAGGATCAATATATAGGCAATATCCAATATGGCCCTATGCCAATATGGCTATTG
GCCAGGTTCAATACTATGTATTGGCCCTATGCCATATAGTATTCCATATATGGGTTTTCCTATTGACGTA
GATAGCCCCTCCCAATGGGCGGTCCCATATACCATATATGGGGCTTCCTAATACCGCCCATAGCCACTCC
CCCATTGACGTCAATGGTCTCTATATATGGTCTTTCCTATTGACGTCATATGGGCGGTCCTATTGACGTA
TATGGCGCCTCCCCCATTGACGTCAATTACGGTAAATGGCCCGCCTGGCTCAATGCCCATTGACGTCAAT
AGGACCACCCACCATTGACGTCAATGGGATGGCTCATTGCCCATTCATATCCGTTCTCACGCCCCCTATT
GACGTCAATGACGGTAAATGGCCCACTTGGCAGTACATCAATATCTATTAATAGTAACTTGGCAAGTACA
TTACTATTGGAAGTACGCCAGGGTACATTGGCAGTACTCCCATTGACGTCAATGGCGGTAAATGGCCCGC
GATGGCTGCCAAGTACATCCCCATTGACGTCAATGGGGAGGGGCAATGACGCAAATGGGCGTTCCATTGA
CGTAAATGGGCGGTAGGCGTGCCTAATGGGAGGTCTATATAAGCAATGCTCGTTTAGGGAACCGCCATTC
TGCCTGGGGACGTCGGAGCAAGCTTGATTTAGGTGACACTATAGAATACAAGCTACTTGTTCTTTTTGCA
GGATCCATGCTTCAACTTCCTCCTCTTGAACGTCTTACTCTCGAGGAATTCGCCACCATGGGAGTGCAGG
TGGAAACCATCTCCCCAGGAGACGGGCGCACCTTCCCCAAGCGCGGCCAGACCTGCGTGGTGCACTACAC
CGGGATGCTTGAAGATGGAAAGAAATTTGATTCCTCCCGGGACAGAAACAAGCCCTTTAAGTTTATGCTA
GGCAAGCAGGAGGTGATCCGAGGCTGGGAAGAAGGGGTTGCCCAGATGAGTGTGGGTCAGAGAGCCAAAC
TGACTATATCTCCAGATTATGCCTATGGTGCCACTGGGCACCCAGGCATCATCCCACCACATGCCACTCT
CGTCTTCGATGTGGAGCTTCTAAAACTGGAAGGCAGCGGCGAGCTCATGGAGTTTCTGGCAACCACACTG
GAACGGATCGAGAAAAATTTCGTGATTACTGATCCGAGACTGCCTGACAACCCAATCATTTTTGCGAGCG
ATTCCTTCCTGCAACTGACAGAATATTCTCGGGAAGAGATCCTGGGGCGCAATTGCCGTTTTCTGCAAGG
ACCCGAGACAGACCGTGCCACTGTTCGGAAAATCAGAGATGCTATTGACAACCAGACTGAAGTGACCGTT
CAGCTGATCAATTATACCAAGAGCGGCAAGAAGTTCTGGAACGTGTTCCACCTGCAACCGATGCGCGATT
ATAAGGGCGACGTCCAGTACTTCATTGGCGTGCAGCTGGATGGCACCGAACGTCTTCATGGCGCCGCTGA
GCGTGAGGCGGTCTGCCTGATCAAAAAGACAGCCTTTCAGATTGCTGAGGCAGCGAACGACGAAAATTAC
TTTGCATGCAGGATGTTGTGTCCACGTATGAAGGGAGATGGGGAAACTATGACTAATGACTATGTAGTTC
ATGGACCAGCTTCTGTGCCTCTTGGTTATGTGCCACACCCAAGTTCTTTGTCAGGATCTCTTCCAGGAAT
GTCTCGAGGTAAATCAATGATCAGCTCCCTCAGTATCATGGGGGGAAGCAGTGGACCCCCCTATGACCGA
GCCCATGTTACAGGAGCATCATCAAGTAGTTCTTCAAGCACCAAAGGCACTTACTTCCCTGCAATTTTGA
ACCCTCCACCATCCCCAGCCACAGAGCGATCACATTACACTATGGAATTTGGATATTCTTCAAACAGTCC
TTCCACTCATAGGTCATACAGCTACAGGCCATATAGCTACCGGCACTTTGCACCCCCCACCACACCCTGC
AGCACAGATGTTTGTGACAGTGACTATGCTCCTAGTCGGAGAATGACCTCAGTGGCAACAGCCAAGGGCT
ATACCAGTGACTTGAACTATGATTCAGAACCTGTGCCCCCACCTCCCACACCCCGAAGCCAATACTTGTC
AGCAGAGGAGAACTATGAAAGCTGCCCACCTTCTCCATACACAGAGAGGAGCTATTCTCATCACCTCTAC
CCACCGCCACCCTCTCCCTGTACAGACTCCTCCTAGTCTAGATAGCTAGCCTCCCTATAGTGAGTCGTAT
TACGTAGATCCAGACATGATAAGATACATTGATGAGTTTGGACAAACCACAACTAGAATGCAGTGAAAAA
AATGCTTTATTTGTGAAATTTGTGATGCTATTGCTTTATTTGTAACCATTATAAGCTGCAATAAACAAGT
TAACAACAACAATTGCATTCATTTTATGTTTCAGGTTCAGGGGGAGGTGTGGGAGGTTTTTTAATTCGCG
TCCGCGGCGCCAATGCATTGGGCCCGGTACCCAGCTTTTGTTCCCTTTAGTGAGGGTTAATTGCGCGCTT
GGCGTAATCATGGTCATAGCTGTTTCCTGTGTGAAATTGTTATCCGCTCACAATTCCACACAACATACGA
GCCGGGAGCATAAAGTGTAAAGCCTGGGGTGCCTAATGAGTGAGCTAACTCACATTAATTGCGTTGCGCT
CACTGCCCGCTTTCCAGTCGGGAAACCTGTCGTGCCAGCTGCATTAATGAATCGGCCAACGCGCGGGGAG
AGGCGGTTTGCGTATTGGGCGCTCTTCCGCTTCCTCGCTCACTGACTCGCTGCGCTCGGTCGTTCGGCTG
CGGGAGCGGTATCAGCTCACTCAAAGGCGGTAATACGGTTATCCACAGAATCAGGGGATAACGCAGGAAA
GAACATGTGAGCAAAAGGCCAGCAAAAGGCCAGGAACCGTAAAAAGGCCGCGTTGCTGGCGTTTTTCCAT
AGGCTCCGCCCCCCTGACGAGCATCACAAAAATCGACGCTCAAGTCAGAGGTGGCGAAACCCGACAGGAC
TATAAAGATACCAGGCGTTTCCCCCTGGAAGCTCCCTCGTGCGCTCTCCTGTTCCGACCCTGCCGCTTAC
CGGATACCTGTCCGCCTTTCTCCCTTCGGGAAGCGTGGCGCTTTCTCATAGCTCACGCTGTAGGTATCTC
AGTTCGGTGTAGGTCGTTCGCTCCAAGCTGGGCTGTGTGCACGAACCCCCCGTTCAGCCCGACCGCTGCG
CCTTATCCGGTAACTATCGTCTTGAGTCCAACCCGGTAAGACACGACTTATCGCCACTGGCAGCAGCCAC
TGGTAACAGGATTAGCAGAGCGAGGTATGTAGGCGGTGCTACAGAGTTCTTGAAGTGGTGGCCTAACTAC
GGCTACACTAGAAGAACAGTATTTGGTATCTGCGCTCTGCTGAAGCCAGTTACCTTCGGAAAAAGAGTTG
GTAGCTCTTGATCCGGCAAACAAACCACCGCTGGTAGCGGTGGTTTTTTTGTTTGCAAGCAGCAGATTAT
GCGCAGAAAAAAAGGATCTCAAGAAGATCCTTTGATCTTTTCTACGGGGTCTGACGCTCAGTGGAACGAA
AACTCACGTTAAGGGATTTTGGTCATGAGATTATCAAAAAGGATCTTCACCTAGATCCTTTTAAATTAAA
AATGAAGTTTTAAATCAATCTAAAGTATATATGAGTAAACTTGGTCTGACAGTTACCAATGCTTAATCAG
TGAGGCACCTATCTCAGCGATCTGTCTATTTCGTTCATCCATAGTTGCCTGACTCCCCGTCGTGTAGATA
ACTACGATACGGGAGGGCTTACCATCTGGCCCCAGTGCTGCAATGATACCGCGAGACCCACGCTCACCGG
CTCCAGATTTATCAGCAATAAACCAGCCAGCCGGAAGGGCCGAGCGCAGAAGTGGTCCTGCAACTTTATC
CGCCTCCATCCAGTCTATTAATTGTTGCCGGGAAGCTAGAGTAAGTAGTTCGCCAGTTAATAGTTTGCGC
AACGTTGTTGCCATTGCTACAGGCATCGTGGTGTCACGCTCGTCGTTTGGTATGGCTTCATTCAGCTCCG
GTTCCCAACGATCAAGGCGAGTTACATGATCCCCCATGTTGTGCAAAAAAGCGGTTAGCTCCTTCGGTCC
TCCGATCGTTGTCAGAAGTAAGTTGGCCGCAGTGTTATCACTCATGGTTATGGCAGCACTGCATAATTCT
CTTACTGTCATGCCATCCGTAAGATGCTTTTCTGTGACTGGTGAGTACTCAACCAAGTCATTCTGAGAAT
AGTGTATGCGGCGACCGAGTTGCTCTTGCCCGGCGTCAATACGGGATAATACCGCGCCACATAGCAGAAC
TTTAAAAGTGCTCATCATTGGAAAACGTTCTTCGGGGCGAAAACTCTCAAGGATCTTACCGCTGTTGAGA
TCCAGTTCGATGTAACCCACTCGTGCACCCAACTGATCTTCAGCATCTTTTACTTTCACCAGCGTTTCTG
GGTGAGCAAAAACAGGAAGGCAAAATGCCGCAAAAAAGGGAATAAGGGCGACACGGAAATGTTGAATACT
CATACTCTTCCTTTTTCAATATTATTGAAGCATTTATCAGGGTTATTGTCTCATGAGCGGATACATATTT
GAATGTATTTAGAAAAATAAACAAATAGGGGTTCCGCGCACATTTCCCCGAAAAGTGCCACCTAAATTGT
AAGCGTTAATATTTTGTTAAAATTCGCGTTAAATTTTTGTTAAATCAGCTCATTTTTTAACCAATAGGCC
GAAATCGGCAAAATCCCTTATAAATCAAAAGAATAGACCGAGATAGGGT
[37 nt withheld, positions 5160-5196]
AAAGAACGTGGACTCCAACGTCAAAGG
[49 nt withheld, positions 5224-5272]
T
[91 nt withheld, positions 5274-5364]
G
[124 nt withheld, positions 5366-5489]
CCCATTCGCCATTCAGGCTGCGCAACTGTTGGGAAGGGCGATCGGTGCGGGCCTCTTCGCTATTACGCCA
GTCGACAGCCAAT
Features (pLannotate 1.2.2; 17 found; start..end, strand, type, name):
   1007..1025    +  promoter       SP6 promoter: promoter for bacteriophage SP6 RNA polymerase
   1108..1431    +  CDS            FKBP1A: FKB1A_HUMAN - Also known as FKBP1, FKBP12. Experimental evidence at protein level: Swiss-Prot protein existence level 1. Keeps in an inactive conformation TGFBR1, the TGF-beta type I serine/threonine kinase receptor, preventing TGF-beta receptor activation in absence of ligand. Recruits SMAD7 to ACVR1B which prevents the association of SMAD2 and SMAD3 with the activin receptor complex, thereby blocking the activin signal. May modulate the RYR1 calcium channel activity. PPIases accelerate the folding of proteins. It catalyzes the cis-trans isomerization of proline imidic peptide bonds in oligop
   1477..1794    +  CDS            miniSOG: miniSOG is a basic (constitutively fluorescent) cyan fluorescent protein published in 2011, derived from Arabidopsis thaliana. It requires the cofactor flavin for fluorescence.
   1888..2553    +  CDS            LRP6 (fragment): LRP6_HUMAN - Experimental evidence at protein level: Swiss-Prot protein existence level 1. Component of the Wnt-Fzd-LRP5-LRP6 complex that triggers beta-catenin signaling through inducing aggregation of receptor-ligand complexes into ribosome-sized signalsomes. Cell-surface coreceptor of Wnt/beta-catenin signaling, which plays a pivotal role in bone formation. The Wnt-induced Fzd/LRP6 coreceptor complex recruits DVL1 polymers to the plasma membrane which, in turn, recruits the AXIN1/GSK3B-complex to the cell surface promoting the formation of signalsomes and inhibiting AXIN1/GSK3-mediated phos
   2574..2592    -  promoter       T7 promoter: promoter for bacteriophage T7 RNA polymerase
   2597..2731    -  polyA_signal   SV40 poly(A) signal: SV40 polyadenylation signal
   2844..2862    -  promoter       T3 promoter: promoter for bacteriophage T3 RNA polymerase
   2907..2923    -  protein_bind   lac operator: The lac repressor binds to the lac operator to inhibit transcription in E. coli. This inhibition can be relieved by adding lactose or isopropyl-β-D-thiogalactopyranoside (IPTG). lac repressor encoded by lacI
   2931..2961    -  promoter       lac promoter: promoter for the E. coli lac operon
   2976..2997    -  protein_bind   CAP binding site: CAP binding activates transcription in the presence of cAMP. E. coli catabolite activator protein
   3010..3102    -  CDS            lacI (fragment): lac repressor; lacI; The lac repressor binds to the lac operator to inhibit transcription in E. coli. This inhibition can be relieved by adding lactose or isopropyl-β-D-thiogalactopyranoside (IPTG).
   3284..3872    -  rep_origin     ori: high-copy-number ColE1/pMB1/pBR322/pUC origin of replication
   4043..4903    -  CDS            AmpR: β-lactamase; bla; confers resistance to ampicillin, carbenicillin, and related antibiotics
   4904..5008    -  promoter       AmpR promoter: bla
   5061..5489    -  rep_origin     f1 ori (sequence partly withheld): f1 bacteriophage origin of replication; arrow indicates direction of (+) strand synthesis
   5494..5560    -  CDS            lacZα (fragment): LacZα fragment of β-galactosidase; lacZ fragment
   5567..972     +  promoter       CMV IE94 promoter (across the origin): enhancer/promoter region of simian cytomegalovirus major immediate early transcription unit IE94
