[The description below was written by a language model from this plasmid's Addgene catalogue record and pLannotate feature annotations shown in this document.]
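Description:
pCMV:: NES-FKBP-iLID-LRP6c is a 5.6 kb mammalian expression plasmid built on the pSyc181 P2A backbone. It is propagated in E. coli from a high-copy ColE1/pUC-type origin under ampicillin selection (AmpR with its own bla promoter). An f1 origin and remnants of a lac promoter/operator, lacI and lacZα region are also present as backbone carry-over. No mammalian selection marker is annotated, which is consistent with transient transfection use.

The payload is a synthetic fusion of about 1.5 kb, cloned between HindIII and NheI. It is driven by a CMV promoter, which the annotation identifies as the simian CMV IE94 enhancer/promoter spanning the sequence origin, and it is terminated by an SV40 polyadenylation signal. By name, the open reading frame begins with a nuclear export signal (NES), which is too short to be annotated separately. This is followed by human FKBP12 (FKBP1A), the iLID module and a fragment of human LRP6 corresponding to its intracellular portion (LRP6c). The feature tool labels the middle segment "miniSOG". This most likely reflects homology among LOV2-type flavin-binding domains, since iLID is a LOV2-based light-inducible dimerizer, and does not indicate a true miniSOG reporter. SP6, T7 and T3 phage promoters flank the cassette.

FKBP provides a handle for chemically induced dimerization, and iLID binds its SspB partner under blue light. The fusion therefore serves as the cytosolic LRP6c component of an optochemogenetic switch for activating canonical Wnt/β-catenin signalling. The partner components of the switch are not described in this record.
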