Addgene plasmid #221774: pCMV:: NES-FKBP-iLID-LRP6c
Purpose: Expresses NES-FKBP-iLID-LRP6c component in mammalian cells
Depositing lab: Dongmin Lee. Depositing organization: Korea University Medical Center. Publication: A rationally designed optochemogenetic switch for activating canonical Wnt signaling. Lee S, Cui M, Lee D, Han K, Sun W, Lee D. iScience. 2023 Feb 19;26(3):106233. doi: 10.1016/j.isci.2023.106233. eCollection 2023 Mar 17. PubMed 36915690.
Backbone
  Vector backbone: pSyc181 P2A
  Vector type: Mammalian Expression
Growth in bacteria
  Bacterial resistance: Ampicillin, 100 μg/mL
  Growth temperature: 37°C
  Growth strain: DH5alpha
  Copy number: High Copy
Gene/Insert
  Gene/Insert name: pCMV:: NES-FKBP-iLID-LRP6c
  Species: Synthetic
  Insert size (bp): 1500
  Promoter: CMV promoter
  Cloning method: Restriction Enzyme; 5′ cloning site HindIII (not destroyed); 3′ cloning site NheI (not destroyed)
  Sequencing primers: 5′ GTCGGAGCAAGCTTGATTTAGGTGACAC
Terms and licenses: Academic/Nonprofit Terms; Industry Terms: Not Available to Industry
How to cite: pCMV:: NES-FKBP-iLID-LRP6c was a gift from Dongmin Lee (Addgene plasmid # 221774 ; http://n2t.net/addgene:221774 ; RRID:Addgene_221774)
